Addgene plasmid #87338: pEGFP-C1X-Nup88
Purpose: To express human Nup88 in mammalian cells
Depositing lab: Lei Lu. Depositing organization: Nanyang Technological University (NTU). Publication: The development of a single molecule fluorescence standard and its application in estimating the stoichiometry of the nuclear pore complex. Tie HC, Madugula V, Lu L. Biochem Biophys Res Commun. 2016 Sep 30;478(4):1694-9. doi: 10.1016/j.bbrc.2016.09.005. Epub 2016 Sep 6. PubMed 27613095.
Backbone
  Vector backbone: pEGFP-C1X
  Backbone manufacturer: Clontech
  Backbone size w/o insert (bp): 4761
  Modifications to backbone: multiple cloning sites of pEGFP-C1 have been modified
  Vector type: Mammalian Expression
  Selectable markers: Neomycin (select with G418)
Growth in bacteria
  Bacterial resistance: Kanamycin, 50 μg/mL
  Growth temperature: 37°C
  Growth strain: DH5alpha
  Copy number: High Copy
Gene/Insert
  Gene/Insert name: NUP88 (alt name: Nucleoporin 88)
  Species: H. sapiens (human)
  Insert size (bp): 2226
  GenBank ID: BC000335.2
  Entrez Gene: NUP88 (a.k.a. FADS4)
  Promoter: CMV
  Tag / fusion protein: EGFP (N terminal on backbone)
  Cloning method: Restriction Enzyme; 5′ cloning site HindIII (not destroyed); 3′ cloning site XbaI (not destroyed)
  Sequencing primers: 5′ EGFP-C
Terms and licenses: Academic/Nonprofit Terms; Industry Terms: Not Available to Industry
How to cite: pEGFP-C1X-Nup88 was a gift from Lei Lu (Addgene plasmid # 87338 ; http://n2t.net/addgene:87338 ; RRID:Addgene_87338)
