[The description below was written by a language model from this plasmid's Addgene catalogue record and pLannotate feature annotations shown in this document.]
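Description:
pEGFP-C1X-Nup88 is a mammalian expression plasmid of about 7 kb that produces human nucleoporin 88 (NUP88) fused to the C-terminus of EGFP. It is built on pEGFP-C1X, a derivative of the Clontech pEGFP-C1 vector in which the multiple cloning site has been modified. The NUP88 coding sequence, roughly 2.2 kb, was inserted between HindIII and XbaI sites that both remain intact. In the annotated sequence, the human cytomegalovirus immediate-early enhancer and promoter drive the EGFP open reading frame. A short remnant of the cloning site follows and then the NUP88 coding sequence, so a single N-terminally tagged fluorescent fusion protein is made. The transcript is terminated by the SV40 polyadenylation signal; a small large T antigen fragment annotated just upstream of it is probably part of the same SV40-derived 3′ region.

The plasmid replicates at high copy number in E. coli from a ColE1/pUC-type origin and also carries an f1 phage origin. One Tn5 aminoglycoside phosphotransferase gene (NeoR/KanR) provides selection in both hosts. A bacterial bla-type promoter gives kanamycin resistance in bacteria, while the adjacent SV40 enhancer/early promoter, with the HSV TK poly(A) signal downstream, allows G418 selection of transfected mammalian cells. The short ble and bGH poly(A) fragments in the feature table appear to be incidental partial matches rather than functional elements.

The stated purpose is expression of human Nup88 in mammalian cells. The associated publication concerns a single-molecule fluorescence standard used to estimate nuclear pore complex stoichiometry, which suggests the EGFP fusion was used for fluorescence imaging and quantification of Nup88 at nuclear pores.
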