Features (pLannotate 1.2.2; 15 found; start..end, strand, type, name):
    109..903     +  CDS            NeoR/KanR: aminoglycoside phosphotransferase from Tn5; aph(3')-II (or nptII); confers resistance to neomycin, kanamycin, and G418 (Geneticin®)
    924..1076    +  CDS            ble (fragment): BLE_KLEPN - Experimental evidence at protein level: Swiss-Prot protein existence level 1. Binding protein with a strong affinity to the bleomycin family of antibiotics. Binds to CL990; an antimitotic-antibiotic compound. From Klebsiella pneumoniae.
   1135..1182    +  polyA_signal   HSV TK poly(A) signal: herpes simplex virus thymidine kinase polyadenylation signal (Cole and Stacy, 1985)
   1273..1289    -  polyA_signal   bGH poly(A) signal (fragment): bovine growth hormone polyadenylation signal
   1511..2099    +  rep_origin     ori: high-copy-number ColE1/pMB1/pBR322/pUC origin of replication
   2274..2577    +  enhancer       CMV enhancer: human cytomegalovirus immediate early enhancer
   2578..2781    +  promoter       CMV promoter: human cytomegalovirus (CMV) immediate early promoter
   2826..3542    +  CDS            EGFP: EGFP is a basic (constitutively fluorescent) green fluorescent protein published in 1996, derived from Aequorea victoria. It is reported to be a rapidly-maturing weak dimer with moderate acid sensitivity.
   3543..3560    +  misc_feature   MCS (fragment): multiple cloning site
   3570..5789    +  CDS            NUP88: NUP88_HUMAN - Experimental evidence at protein level: Swiss-Prot protein existence level 1. Component of nuclear pore complex. From Homo sapiens (Human).
   5884..5968    +  CDS            large T antigen (fragment): large T antigen from SV40 (simian virus 40)
   5991..6112    +  polyA_signal   SV40 poly(A) signal: SV40 polyadenylation signal
   6146..6574    -  rep_origin     f1 ori (sequence partly withheld): f1 bacteriophage origin of replication; arrow indicates direction of (+) strand synthesis
   6601..6705    +  promoter       AmpR promoter: bla
   6707..74      +  promoter       SV40 promoter (across the origin): SV40 enhancer and early promoter
>Addgene plasmid #87338 | pEGFP-C1X-Nup88 | addgene full sequence | sequence record 177631 | Addgene NGS Result
CCGAGGCCGCCTCGGCCTCTGAGCTATTCCAGAAGTAGTGAGGAGGCTTTTTTGGAGGCCTAGGCTTTTG
CAAAGATCGATCAAGAGACAGGATGAGGATCGTTTCGCATGATTGAACAAGATGGATTGCACGCAGGTTC
TCCGGCCGCTTGGGTGGAGAGGCTATTCGGCTATGACTGGGCACAACAGACAATCGGCTGCTCTGATGCC
GCCGTGTTCCGGCTGTCAGCGCAGGGGCGCCCGGTTCTTTTTGTCAAGACCGACCTGTCCGGTGCCCTGA
ATGAACTGCAAGACGAGGCAGCGCGGCTATCGTGGCTGGCCACGACGGGCGTTCCTTGCGCAGCTGTGCT
CGACGTTGTCACTGAAGCGGGAAGGGACTGGCTGCTATTGGGCGAAGTGCCGGGGCAGGATCTCCTGTCA
TCTCACCTTGCTCCTGCCGAGAAAGTATCCATCATGGCTGATGCAATGCGGCGGCTGCATACGCTTGATC
CGGCTACCTGCCCATTCGACCACCAAGCGAAACATCGCATCGAGCGAGCACGTACTCGGATGGAAGCCGG
TCTTGTCGATCAGGATGATCTGGACGAAGAGCATCAGGGGCTCGCGCCAGCCGAACTGTTCGCCAGGCTC
AAGGCGAGCATGCCCGACGGCGAGGATCTCGTCGTGACCCATGGCGATGCCTGCTTGCCGAATATCATGG
TGGAAAATGGCCGCTTTTCTGGATTCATCGACTGTGGCCGGCTGGGTGTGGCGGACCGCTATCAGGACAT
AGCGTTGGCTACCCGTGATATTGCTGAAGAGCTTGGCGGCGAATGGGCTGACCGCTTCCTCGTGCTTTAC
GGTATCGCCGCTCCCGATTCGCAGCGCATCGCCTTCTATCGCCTTCTTGACGAGTTCTTCTGAGCGGGAC
TCTGGGGTTCGAAATGACCGACCAAGCGACGCCCAACCTGCCATCACGAGATTTCGATTCCACCGCCGCC
TTCTATGAAAGGTTGGGCTTCGGAATCGTTTTCCGGGACGCCGGCTGGATGATCCTCCAGCGCGGGGATC
TCATGCTGGAGTTCTTCGCCCACCCTAGGGGGAGGCTAACTGAAACACGGAAGGAGACAATACCGGAAGG
AACCCGCGCTATGACGGCAATAAAAAGACAGAATAAAACGCACGGTGTTGGGTCGTTTGTTCATAAACGC
GGGGTTCGGTCCCAGGGCTGGCACTCTGTCGATACCCCACCGAGACCCCATTGGGGCCAATACGCCCGCG
TTTCTTCCTTTTCCCCACCCCACCCCCCAAGTTCGGGTGAAGGCCCAGGGCTCGCAGCCAACGTCGGGGC
GGCAGGCCCTGCCATAGCCTCAGGTTACTCATATATACTTTAGATTGATTTAAAACTTCATTTTTAATTT
AAAAGGATCTAGGTGAAGATCCTTTTTGATAATCTCATGACCAAAATCCCTTAACGTGAGTTTTCGTTCC
ACTGAGCGTCAGACCCCGTAGAAAAGATCAAAGGATCTTCTTGAGATCCTTTTTTTCTGCGCGTAATCTG
CTGCTTGCAAACAAAAAAACCACCGCTACCAGCGGTGGTTTGTTTGCCGGATCAAGAGCTACCAACTCTT
TTTCCGAAGGTAACTGGCTTCAGCAGAGCGCAGATACCAAATACTGTTCTTCTAGTGTAGCCGTAGTTAG
GCCACCACTTCAAGAACTCTGTAGCACCGCCTACATACCTCGCTCTGCTAATCCTGTTACCAGTGGCTGC
TGCCAGTGGCGATAAGTCGTGTCTTACCGGGTTGGACTCAAGACGATAGTTACCGGATAAGGCGCAGCGG
TCGGGCTGAACGGGGGGTTCGTGCACACAGCCCAGCTTGGAGCGAACGACCTACACCGAACTGAGATACC
TACAGCGTGAGCTATGAGAAAGCGCCACGCTTCCCGAAGGGAGAAAGGCGGACAGGTATCCGGTAAGCGG
CAGGGTCGGAACAGGAGAGCGCACGAGGGAGCTTCCAGGGGGAAACGCCTGGTATCTTTATAGTCCTGTC
GGGTTTCGCCACCTCTGACTTGAGCGTCGATTTTTGTGATGCTCGTCAGGGGGGCGGAGCCTATGGAAAA
ACGCCAGCAACGCGGCCTTTTTACGGTTCCTGGCCTTTTGCTGGCCTTTTGCTCACATGTTCTTTCCTGC
GTTATCCCCTGATTCTGTGGATAACCGTATTACCGCCATGCATTAGTTATTAATAGTAATCAATTACGGG
GTCATTAGTTCATAGCCCATATATGGAGTTCCGCGTTACATAACTTACGGTAAATGGCCCGCCTGGCTGA
CCGCCCAACGACCCCCGCCCATTGACGTCAATAATGACGTATGTTCCCATAGTAACGCCAATAGGGACTT
TCCATTGACGTCAATGGGTGGAGTATTTACGGTAAACTGCCCACTTGGCAGTACATCAAGTGTATCATAT
GCCAAGTACGCCCCCTATTGACGTCAATGACGGTAAATGGCCCGCCTGGCATTATGCCCAGTACATGACC
TTATGGGACTTTCCTACTTGGCAGTACATCTACGTATTAGTCATCGCTATTACCATGGTGATGCGGTTTT
GGCAGTACATCAATGGGCGTGGATAGCGGTTTGACTCACGGGGATTTCCAAGTCTCCACCCCATTGACGT
CAATGGGAGTTTGTTTTGGCACCAAAATCAACGGGACTTTCCAAAATGTCGTAACAACTCCGCCCCATTG
ACGCAAATGGGCGGTAGGCGTGTACGGTGGGAGGTCTATATAAGCAGAGCTGGTTTAGTGAACCGTCAGA
TCCGCTAGCGCTACCGGTCGCCACCATGGTGAGCAAGGGCGAGGAGCTGTTCACCGGGGTGGTGCCCATC
CTGGTCGAGCTGGACGGCGACGTAAACGGCCACAAGTTCAGCGTGTCCGGCGAGGGCGAGGGCGATGCCA
CCTACGGCAAGCTGACCCTGAAGTTCATCTGCACCACCGGCAAGCTGCCCGTGCCCTGGCCCACCCTCGT
GACCACCCTGACCTACGGCGTGCAGTGCTTCAGCCGCTACCCCGACCACATGAAGCAGCACGACTTCTTC
AAGTCCGCCATGCCCGAAGGCTACGTCCAGGAGCGCACCATCTTCTTCAAGGACGACGGCAACTACAAGA
CCCGCGCCGAGGTGAAGTTCGAGGGCGACACCCTGGTGAACCGCATCGAGCTGAAGGGCATCGACTTCAA
GGAGGACGGCAACATCCTGGGGCACAAGCTGGAGTACAACTACAACAGCCACAACGTCTATATCATGGCC
GACAAGCAGAAGAACGGCATCAAGGTGAACTTCAAGATCCGCCACAACATCGAGGACGGCAGCGTGCAGC
TCGCCGACCACTACCAGCAGAACACCCCCATCGGCGACGGCCCCGTGCTGCTGCCCGACAACCACTACCT
GAGCACCCAGTCCGCCCTGAGCAAAGACCCCAACGAGAAGCGCGATCACATGGTCCTGCTGGAGTTCGTG
ACCGCCGCCGGGATCACTCTCGGCATGGACGAGCTGTACAAGTCCGGACTCAGATCTCGACTTCCCGGGG
CGGCCGCCGAGGGACCGGTGGGCGACGGCGAGCTGTGGCAGACCTGGCTTCCTAACCACGTCGTGTTCTT
GCGGCTCCGGGAGGGACTGAAAAACCAGAGTCCAACCGAAGCTGAGAAACCAGCTTCTTCGTCGTTGCCT
TCGTCGCCGCCGCCGCAGTTGCTGACGAGAAACGTGGTCTTTGGCCTCGGCGGAGAGCTTTTCCTGTGGG
ACGGAGAAGACAGCTCCTTCTTAGTCGTTCGCCTTCGGGGCCCCAGCGGCGGCGGCGAAGAGCCCGCCCT
GTCCCAGTACCAGAGATTGCTTTGCATAAATCCACCCCTGTTTGAAATCTATCAAGTCTTGTTAAGCCCA
ACACAACATCATGTAGCACTTATAGGAATAAAAGGACTTATGGTATTAGAATTACCTAAAAGATGGGGGA
AGAATTCTGAATTTGAAGGTGGAAAATCAACAGTGAATTGTAGTACCACTCCAGTTGCGGAGAGATTTTT
CACCAGTTCCACCTCTCTGACTCTAAAGCATGCTGCATGGTATCCAAGTGAAATCCTGGATCCCCACGTA
GTGCTGTTAACATCAGACAACGTAATCAGAATTTACTCACTACGTGAGCCGCAGACACCCACTAACGTGA
TAATACTTTCAGAAGCCGAAGAGGAAAGTCTAGTACTCAATAAAGGAAGGGCGTATACCGCATCTCTAGG
AGAGACAGCAGTTGCATTTGACTTTGGGCCATTGGCAGCAGTCCCAAAGACTCTATTTGGACAAAACGGC
AAAGATGAAGTAGTGGCATACCCACTGTACATCTTATATGAAAATGGAGAGACTTTCCTGACATACATCA
GTCTGTTACACAGCCCTGGAAATATTGGAAAGCTGTTGGGTCCATTGCCCATGCATCCTGCGGCTGAAGA
TAACTATGGTTATGATGCGTGTGCTGTACTCTGCTTACCCTGTGTCCCCAATATCTTAGTGATCGCTACT
GAATCAGGAATGCTGTATCACTGTGTCGTGCTAGAAGGGGAAGAAGAAGATGACCACACGTCAGAAAAGT
CCTGGGATTCCAGGATTGACCTCATTCCTTCTCTGTATGTGTTTGAATGTGTTGAGTTGGAGCTTGCTTT
GAAACTGGCATCTGGAGAGGATGACCCTTTTGATTCTGACTTTTCTTGTCCAGTCAAACTTCATAGAGAT
CCCAAGTGTCCTTCAAGATATCACTGTACTCATGAAGCTGGTGTACATAGTGTTGGGCTAACTTGGATTC
ATAAACTTCACAAATTTCTTGGATCAGATGAAGAAGATAAGGATAGTTTACAGGAACTCTCTACAGAACA
GAAATGCTTTGTTGAACACATCCTTTGTACGAAGCCATTGCCCTGCAGGCAGCCAGCTCCAATTCGAGGA
TTTTGGATTGTACCTGACATTCTGGGACCCACGATGATCTGCATCACCAGTACCTATGAATGCCTCATAT
GGCCGTTATTAAGTACAGTCCATCCAGCGTCTCCTCCCCTGCTTTGTACTCGAGAAGATGTTGAAGTGGC
AGAGTCTCCCCTCCGTGTTCTGGCTGAAACCCCAGATTCCTTTGAAAAGCATATTAGAAGCATTTTGCAA
CGTAGTGTTGCCAATCCAGCATTTTTGAAAGCTTCTGAAAAGGACATAGCCCCTCCTCCTGAAGAATGCC
TTCAGCTCCTCAGCAGAGCCACCCAGGTGTTCAGAGAGCAGTACATTCTCAAACAGGACTTGGCAAAGGA
GGAGATTCAGCGGAGGGTCAAATTATTATGTGACCAAAAAAAGAAACAACTAGAAGATCTCAGTTATTGT
CGAGAAGAGAGGAAAAGTCTGCGGGAAATGGCTGAGCGTTTAGCTGACAAATATGAGGAAGCTAAAGAAA
AACAAGAGGATATCATGAACAGGATGAAAAAACTACTTCACAGTTTTCACTCTGAGCTCCCAGTTCTCTC
TGATAGTGAGCGAGACATGAAGAAAGAATTACAGCTGATACCTGATCAACTTCGACATTTGGGCAATGCC
ATCAAACAGGTTACTATGAAAAAGGATTATCAACAGCAAAAGATGGAGAAGGTGTTGAGTCTTCCAAAAC
CCACCATTATTCTCAGTGCCTACCAGCGAAAGTGCATTCAGTCCATCCTGAAAGAGGAGGGTGAACATAT
AAGGGAAATGGTGAAGCAAATCAATGATATCCGCAATCATGTAAACTTCTGACACCACCAGGAGCTGACT
CACACCTGAACTGAACACCATTGTCTAGACTCGAGGATCCGAGCTCCGCGGAGATCCACCGGATCTAGAT
AACTGATCATAATCAGCCATACCACATTTGTAGAGGTTTTACTTGCTTTAAAAAACCTCCCACACCTCCC
CCTGAACCTGAAACATAAAATGAATGCAATTGTTGTTGTTAACTTGTTTATTGCAGCTTATAATGGTTAC
AAATAAAGCAATAGCATCACAAATTTCACAAATAAAGCATTTTTTTCACTGCATTCTAGTTGTGGTTTGT
CCAAACTCATCAATGTATCTTAACGCGTAAATTGTAAGCGTTAATATTTTGTTAAAATTCGCGTTAAATT
TTTGTTAAATCAGCTCATTTTTTAACCAATAGGCCGAAATCGGCAAAATCCCTTATAAATCAAAAGAATA
GACCGAGATAGGGT
[37 nt withheld, positions 6245-6281]
AAAGAACGTGGACTCCAACGTCAAAGG
[49 nt withheld, positions 6309-6357]
T
[91 nt withheld, positions 6359-6449]
G
[124 nt withheld, positions 6451-6574]
CAGGTGGCACTTTTCGGGGAAATGTGCGCGGAACCCCTATTTGTTTATTTTTCTAAATACATTCAAATAT
GTATCCGCTCATGAGACAATAACCCTGATAAATGCTTCAATAATATTGAAAAAGGAAGAGTCCTGAGGCG
GAAAGAACCAGCTGTGGAATGTGTGTCAGTTAGGGTGTGGAAAGTCCCCAGGCTCCCCAGCAGGCAGAAG
TATGCAAAGCATGCATCTCAATTAGTCAGCAACCAGGTGTGGAAAGTCCCCAGGCTCCCCAGCAGGCAGA
AGTATGCAAAGCATGCATCTCAATTAGTCAGCAACCATAGTCCCGCCCCTAACTCCGCCCATCCCGCCCC
TAACTCCGCCCAGTTCCGCCCATTCTCCGCCCCATGGCTGACTAATTTTTTTTATTTATGCAGAGG
